>Addgene plasmid #19153 | pBabe Smad4J Rescue | addgene partial sequence | sequence record 24495 | pBABE-3
ANCATACCCTNGTCTAAGGTGTGGGTCTGCAATCGGCATGGTATGAAGTACTTCGTCTAGGAGCTGGAGG
GCCCGGTGTAAGTGAATTTCAATCCAGCAAGGTGTTTCTTTGATGCTCTGTCTTGGGTAATCCGGTCCCC
AGCCTTTCACAAAACTCATCCTGAGTATGCATAAGCGACGAAGGTCATCAACACCAATTCCAGCAGCAGC
TGACAGACTGATAGCTGGAGCTATTCCACCTACTGATCCTGGGCCAGGGATGTTTCCTGCCACGGCTGCT
GCCTGGGCAGCTGCTGCAGCTTGTGCAGTAGCCGCCTGCTGCTGCATCTGTCGATGACACTGACGCAAAT
CAAAGACCTTTATATATGCACTTGGGTAGATCTTATGAACAGCATCTCCAGGTGCACGCCCAGCTTCTCT
GTCTAAGTAGTAACTCTGTACAAAGACCGCGTGGTCACTAAGGCACCTGACCCAAACATCACCTTCACCT
TTACATTCCAGTTGCACACCTTTGCCTATGTGCAACCTTGCTCTCTCAATGGCTTCTGTCCTGTGGACAT
TGGAGAGTTGACCCAAACAAAAGCGATCTCCTCCAGAAGGGTCCACGTATCCATCAACAGTAACAATAGG
GCAGCTTGAAGGAACCTTAAATGTCTCTCCTACCTGAACATCCATTTCAAAGTAAGCAATGGAACACCAA
TACTCAGGAGCAGGATGATTGGAAATGGGAGGCTGGAATGCAAGCTCATTGTGAACAGGCCAGTAATGTC
CGGGATGGGGCGGCATANGCGGGTGGTGCTGAAGATGGCCGTTTTGGTGGTGA
