[The description below was written by a language model from this plasmid's Addgene catalogue record.]
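Description:
pBabe Smad4J Rescue is a retroviral mammalian expression plasmid built on the pBABE-hygro backbone (about 5.6 kb without insert). It carries an approximately 1.7 kb human SMAD4 (DPC4/MADH4) cDNA cloned between BamHI and SalI sites, both of which remain intact. It is maintained in bacteria as a high-copy plasmid under ampicillin selection, and transduced mammalian cells are selected with hygromycin. No feature table accompanies the record, so the regulatory elements are not listed. pBABE vectors are Moloney murine leukemia virus-based designs in which the insert sits between the viral long terminal repeats. The 5′ LTR typically drives the insert, a packaging signal allows the transcript to be encapsidated in packaging cells, and a separate internal promoter expresses the drug-resistance gene.

The SMAD4 coding sequence carries an N-terminal Flag tag for detection or immunoprecipitation. It also has two adjacent nucleotide substitutions introduced by site-directed mutagenesis, G to A at position 1397 and T to C at position 1398. The record does not explain the purpose of these changes. The "Rescue" name suggests that they make the transcript resistant to a specific SMAD4-targeting hairpin, so that SMAD4 can be re-expressed in knockdown cells, but this is an inference and not a recorded fact. Whether the substitutions alter the protein sequence is also not stated. SMAD4 is the common mediator Smad of TGF-β signalling, and the associated study concerns TGF-β priming of breast tumours for lung metastasis. The construct therefore fits add-back experiments that test whether a phenotype depends on SMAD4.
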