Addgene plasmid #19153: pBabe Smad4J Rescue
Depositing lab: Joan Massague. Depositing organization: Memorial Sloan-Kettering Cancer Center. Publication: TGFbeta primes breast tumors for lung metastasis seeding through angiopoietin-like 4. Padua D, Zhang XH, Wang Q, Nadal C, Gerald WL, Gomis RR, Massague J. Cell. 2008 Apr 4. 133(1):66-77. 10.1016/j.cell.2008.01.046 PubMed 18394990.
Backbone
  Vector backbone: pBABE-hygro
  Backbone size w/o insert (bp): 5558
  Vector type: Mammalian Expression, Retroviral
  Selectable markers: Hygromycin
Growth in bacteria
  Bacterial resistance: Ampicillin, 100 μg/mL
  Growth temperature: 37°C
  Growth strain: Stbl3
  Growth instructions: Grow in STBL3 cells
  Copy number: High Copy
Gene/Insert
  Gene/Insert name: SMAD family member 4 (alt name: DPC4, JIP, MADH4)
  Species: H. sapiens (human)
  Insert size (bp): 1700
  Mutation: G to A at bp 1397 T to C at bp 1398
  Entrez Gene: SMAD4 (a.k.a. DPC4, JIP, MADH4, MYHRS)
  Tag / fusion protein: Flag (N terminal on insert)
  Cloning method: Restriction Enzyme; 5′ cloning site BamHI (not destroyed); 3′ cloning site SalI (not destroyed)
  Sequencing primers: 5′ pBABE 5'; 3′ pBABE 3'
Resource information
  A portion of this plasmid was derived from a plasmid made by: David Padua
Terms and licenses: Academic/Nonprofit Terms; Industry Terms: Not Available to Industry
Depositor comments: Site directed mutagenesis with quickchange kit
How to cite: pBabe Smad4J Rescue was a gift from Joan Massague (Addgene plasmid # 19153 ; http://n2t.net/addgene:19153 ; RRID:Addgene_19153)
